Addgene plasmid #33156: pAC-Cyc
Depositing lab: Michael Rosbash. Depositing organization: Brandeis University. Publication: Circadian transcription contributes to core period determination in Drosophila. Kadener S, Menet JS, Schoer R, Rosbash M. PLoS Biol. 2008 May 20;6(5):e119. 10.1371/journal.pbio.0060119 PubMed 18494558.
Backbone
  Vector backbone: pAc5.1/V5-His A
  Backbone manufacturer: Invitrogen
  Backbone size w/o insert (bp): 5400
  Vector type: Insect Expression, Retroviral
  Selectable markers: Hygromycin, Blasticidin
Growth in bacteria
  Bacterial resistance: Ampicillin, 100 μg/mL
  Growth temperature: 37°C
  Growth strain: DH5alpha
  Copy number: Unknown
Gene/Insert
  Gene/Insert name: Cyc
  Species: D. melanogaster (fly)
  Entrez Gene: cyc (a.k.a. Dmel_CG8727, BMAL1, Bmal1, CG8727, CYC, CYCLE, Cyc, Cycle, Dmel\CG8727, MOP3, Mop3, TGO_CYC, bHLHe7, bMAL1, dBMAL, dBMAL1, dBma1, dBmal, dCYC, dbmal, dbmal1)
  Promoter: Actin 5C
  Tag / fusion protein: V5 (C terminal on backbone); 6xHIS (C terminal on backbone)
  Cloning method: Restriction Enzyme; 5′ cloning site none (unknown if destroyed); 3′ cloning site none (unknown if destroyed)
  Sequencing primers: 5′ AC5
Terms and licenses: Academic/Nonprofit Terms; Industry Terms: Not Available to Industry
How to cite: pAC-Cyc was a gift from Michael Rosbash (Addgene plasmid # 33156 ; http://n2t.net/addgene:33156 ; RRID:Addgene_33156)
