[The description below was written by a language model from this plasmid's Addgene catalogue record.]
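Description:
pAC-Cyc is an insect-cell expression plasmid built on the commercial pAc5.1/V5-His A backbone (about 5.4 kb without insert) and carrying the Drosophila melanogaster gene cycle (cyc, CG8727), the fly orthologue of mammalian BMAL1. Transcription of the insert is driven by the Actin 5C promoter, a strong constitutive Drosophila promoter that gives high-level expression in cultured fly cells such as S2 lines. The backbone supplies C-terminal V5 epitope and 6xHis tags, which can be used for immunodetection and metal-affinity purification of the protein. The record lists them as backbone features but does not confirm that the Cyc reading frame continues into them. The insert was introduced by restriction cloning, but the sites used are not recorded, and no insert size is given.

In bacteria the plasmid is maintained under ampicillin selection; its copy number is listed as unknown. The catalogue entry also lists hygromycin and blasticidin as selectable markers and "retroviral" as a vector type. No feature table is available to confirm any such elements, and these entries do not fit a simple actin-promoter expression backbone, so they should be treated with caution.

CYC is a bHLH-PAS transcription factor that heterodimerises with CLOCK to activate circadian target genes. The associated study concerns the contribution of circadian transcription to period determination in Drosophila. The plasmid is therefore most plausibly used to supply CYC constitutively in transfected fly cells, for example in transcriptional assays of clock gene regulation, although the record does not state the specific experimental use.
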