>Addgene plasmid #33156 | pAC-Cyc | addgene partial sequence | sequence record 41476 | EBV-rev 5'-GTGGTTTGTCCAAACTCATC-3'
ATCCTCGATCGAGGCTGATCAGCGAGCTCAGGCCTTAGAAGGCACAGTCGAGGCTGATCAGCGGGTTTAA
ACTCAATGGTGATGGTGATGATGACCGGTACGCGTAGAATCGAGACCGAGGAGAGGGTTAGGGATAGGCT
TACCTTCGAACCGCGGGCCCTCTAGACTCGAGCGGCCGCATAAGAACACGGAATTCTTGGCGATTATATA
GTCAATCTCGCTCGTCCAGGGATTCTTGAAGGCCCGCCACTCGCTCTGCAGCTGAATGTAGCTGTTGTCC
TTGCACCGGAAGCGGTAGACCTGAGTGGTCACCTTTTCCGGCACCTGCATCACCATCTTGTGAGACTCCA
TCAGCGCAGCGATGTCTTCGTTGTGGAAGTACTCGTAGAAGCTGGTGCCGAGGATCTCCTGAGGCAGGAA
ACCAATCACGAGGGTGGCACGCTGGTCTATGAACAGGAACTTGCCCTCGCCGGAGTGGCGCGAGATGAAG
AGCACGTGCCGTATGTTCGGGTGATTGTCCAGCGAGGCGGGTACTGTGGAGTTGCGAACGTTGGGCGGAA
TGCGACCAATTGCCACAAGGCAGGATAGATTCGTTGTCTGCTCGTCGCTGTCGGCGTCCTGGTCCTCGTC
CTTGATGGGTGTCCAGGACTTGAGGTAGCCCGTGCACTGGATAACCCGGTACTTGTGGCCCGTACTCAGT
CTGGACTTGCGCTTCGTGGAGCTCCGGGAGCTGGAGGACGTATCGGACTCCTCCTTGATCTGGTTGTTGC
TGGCAGTGCGCAGCTTCATGCGGCAGAAGAAGGAGCGCCGGGCACCCGGACACAGGCGGC
